Addgene plasmid #223161: pBK1861-AAV-EFSNC-dSaCas9-KRAB-MECP2(APOE-gRNA1)
Purpose: Expression of KRAB and truncated MECP2 with dSaCas9 and gRNA1 targeting human/mouse APOE
Depositing lab: Boris Kantor. Depositing organization: Duke University. Publication: All-in-one AAV-delivered epigenome-editing platform: proof-of-concept and therapeutic implications for neurodegenerative disorders. Kantor B, Odonovan B, Rittiner J, Hodgson D, Lindner N, Guerrero S, Dong W, Zhang A, Chiba-Falek O. bioRxiv [Preprint]. 2024 May 19:2023.04.14.536951. doi: 10.1101/2023.04.14.536951. PubMed 38798630.
Backbone
  Vector backbone: Unknown
  Vector type: Mammalian Expression, AAV, CRISPR
Growth in bacteria
  Bacterial resistance: Ampicillin, 100 μg/mL
  Growth temperature: 37°C
  Growth strain: NEB Stable
  Copy number: High Copy
Gene/Insert
  Gene/Insert name: KRAB-MECP2
  gRNA/shRNA sequence: Unspecified
  Species: H. sapiens (human)
  Mutation: Encodes aa 204-310 (MECP2)
  Entrez Gene: MECP2 (a.k.a. AUTSX3, MRX16, MRX79, MRXS13, MRXSL, PPMX, RS, RTS, RTT)
  Promoter: EF1a
  Tag / fusion protein: 3xFLAG (N terminal on backbone)
  Cloning method: Unknown
Terms and licenses: Academic/Nonprofit Terms; Industry Terms: Not Available to Industry
Depositor comments: Targets human and mouse ApoE. Please visit https://doi.org/10.1101/2023.04.14.536951 for bioRxiv preprint.
How to cite: pBK1861-AAV-EFSNC-dSaCas9-KRAB-MECP2(APOE-gRNA1) was a gift from Boris Kantor (Addgene plasmid # 223161 ; http://n2t.net/addgene:223161 ; RRID:Addgene_223161)
