[The description below was written by a language model from this plasmid's Addgene catalogue record and pLannotate feature annotations shown in this document.]
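Description:
pBK1861-AAV-EFSNC-dSaCas9-KRAB-MECP2(APOE-gRNA1) is a 7.5 kb all-in-one AAV transfer plasmid for CRISPR-based epigenetic repression in mammalian cells; the parental backbone is not stated in the record. The payload sits between AAV2 inverted terminal repeats, which allow the cassette to be packaged into recombinant AAV particles. The annotation detects a full ITR on the right side but only short ITR fragments on the left, which may reflect the difficulty of sequencing and annotating these repeats. The bacterial portion carries a high-copy ColE1/pUC-type origin, an ampicillin resistance gene with its own promoter, and an f1 phage origin, along with small pBR322-derived remnants (bom and rop fragments).

Within the ITRs, a compact EF-1α core promoter drives a single fusion protein: an N-terminal 3xFLAG tag, Staphylococcus aureus Cas9 (nuclease-dead according to the construct name and stated purpose), a bipartite nucleoplasmin nuclear localization signal, the KRAB repression domain from ZNF10, and a truncated human MECP2 fragment covering residues 204–310. A short synthetic polyadenylation signal terminates the transcript. Downstream, a human U6 RNA polymerase III promoter expresses a guide RNA with the SaCas9 scaffold; the spacer, designated gRNA1, targets APOE in both human and mouse, though its sequence is not given in the catalogue fields. The small SaCas9 ortholog, minimal promoter and trimmed repressor domains keep effector and guide within the limited AAV packaging capacity. The guide directs the catalytically inactive Cas9 to APOE, where the tandem KRAB-MECP2 repressors silence transcription without cutting DNA, an approach the depositors developed as an epigenome-editing platform relevant to neurodegenerative disorders.
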