Features (pLannotate 1.2.2; 20 found; start..end, strand, type, name):
     12..39      +  repeat_region  AAV2 ITR (fragment): inverted terminal repeat of adeno-associated virus serotype 2 inverted
     68..95      +  repeat_region  AAV2 ITR (fragment): inverted terminal repeat of adeno-associated virus serotype 2 inverted
    142..160     +  CDS            small t antigen (fragment): SV40 (simian virus 40) small t antigen
    186..397     +  promoter       EF-1α core promoter: core promoter for human elongation factor EF-1α
    414..479     +  CDS            3xFLAG: three tandem FLAG® epitope tags, followed by an enterokinase cleavage site
    558..3713    +  CDS            cas9: CAS9_STAAU - Experimental evidence at protein level: Swiss-Prot protein existence level 1. CRISPR (clustered regularly interspaced short palindromic repeat) is an adaptive immune system that provides protection against mobile genetic elements (viruses, transposable elements and conjugative plasmids). CRISPR clusters contain spacers, sequences complementary to antecedent mobile elements, and target invading nucleic acids. CRISPR clusters are transcribed and processed into CRISPR RNA (crRNA). In type II CRISPR systems correct processing of pre-crRNA requires a trans- encoded small RNA (tracrRNA)
   3714..3761    +  CDS            nucleoplasmin NLS: bipartite nuclear localization signal from nucleoplasmin
   3807..3992    +  CDS            KRAB: Krüppel-associated box (KRAB) transcriptional repression domain from the human zinc finger protein ZNF10 (Margolin et al., 1994)
   3990..4337    +  CDS            MECP2 (fragment): MECP2_HUMAN - Experimental evidence at protein level: Swiss-Prot protein existence level 1. Chromosomal protein that binds to methylated DNA. It can bind specifically to a single methyl-CpG pair. It is not influenced by sequences flanking the methyl-CpGs. Mediates transcriptional repression through interaction with histone deacetylase and the corepressor SIN3A. Binds both 5-methylcytosine (5mC) and 5-hydroxymethylcytosine (5hmC)- containing DNA, with a preference for 5-methylcytosine (5mC). From Homo sapiens (Human).
   4386..4434    +  polyA_signal   poly(A) signal: synthetic polyadenylation signal
   4446..4686    +  promoter       U6 promoter: RNA polymerase III promoter for human U6 snRNA
   4714..4789    +  misc_RNA       Sa gRNA scaffold: guide RNA scaffold for the Staphylococcus aureus CRISPR/Cas9 system
   4803..4943    +  repeat_region  AAV2 ITR: inverted terminal repeat of adeno-associated virus serotype 2 inverted
   4948..4999    -  misc_feature   bom (fragment): basis of mobility region from pBR322
   5018..5473    +  rep_origin     f1 ori (sequence partly withheld): f1 bacteriophage origin of replication; arrow indicates direction of (+) strand synthesis
   5474..5523    -  misc_feature   bom (fragment): basis of mobility region from pBR322
   5625..5660    -  CDS            rop (fragment): Rop protein, which maintains plasmids at low copy number; rop
   5755..5859    +  promoter       AmpR promoter: bla
   5860..6720    +  CDS            AmpR: β-lactamase; bla; confers resistance to ampicillin, carbenicillin, and related antibiotics
   6891..7479    +  rep_origin     ori: high-copy-number ColE1/pMB1/pBR322/pUC origin of replication
>Addgene plasmid #223161 | pBK1861-AAV-EFSNC-dSaCas9-KRAB-MECP2(APOE-gRNA1) | addgene full sequence | sequence record 442883 | Addgene NGS Result
CCTGCAGGCAGCTGCGCGCTCGCTCGCTCACTGAGGCCGCCCGGGCGTCGGGCGACCTTTGGTCGCCCGG
CCTCAGTGAGCGAGCGAGCGCGCAGAGAGGGAGTGGCCAACTCCATCACTAGGGGTTCCTGCGGCCTCTA
GCTAGGTCTTGAAAGGAGTGGGAATTGGCTCCGGTGCCCGTCAGTGGGCAGAGCGCACATCGCCCACAGT
CCCCGAGAAGTTGGGGGGAGGGGTCGGCAATTGATCCGGTGCCTAGAGAAGGTGGCGCGGGGTAAACTGG
GAAAGTGATGTCGTGTACTGGCTCCGCCTTTTTCCCGAGGGTGGGGGAGAACCGTATATAAGTGCAGTAG
TCGCCGTGAACGTTCTTTTTCGCAACGGGTTTGCCGCCAGAACACAGGACCGGTGCCACCATGGACTACA
AAGACCATGACGGTGATTATAAAGATCATGACATAGATTACAAGGATGACGATGACAAGGGTGGATCGCC
AAAGAAAAAGAGGAAAGTCGCCCCAAAGAAGAAGCGGAAGGTCGGTATCCACGGAGTCCCAGCAGCCAAG
CGGAACTACATCCTGGGCCTGGCCATCGGCATCACCAGCGTGGGCTACGGCATCATCGACTACGAGACAC
GGGACGTGATCGATGCCGGCGTGCGGCTGTTCAAAGAGGCCAACGTGGAAAACAACGAGGGCAGGCGGAG
CAAGAGAGGCGCCAGAAGGCTGAAGCGGCGGAGGCGGCATAGAATCCAGAGAGTGAAGAAGCTGCTGTTC
GACTACAACCTGCTGACCGACCACAGCGAGCTGAGCGGCATCAACCCCTACGAGGCCAGAGTGAAGGGCC
TGAGCCAGAAGCTGAGCGAGGAAGAGTTCTCTGCCGCCCTGCTGCACCTGGCCAAGAGAAGAGGCGTGCA
CAACGTGAACGAGGTGGAAGAGGACACCGGCAACGAGCTGTCCACCAAAGAGCAGATCAGCCGGAACAGC
AAGGCCCTGGAAGAGAAATACGTGGCCGAACTGCAGCTGGAACGGCTGAAGAAAGACGGCGAAGTGCGGG
GCAGCATCAACAGATTCAAGACCAGCGACTACGTGAAAGAAGCCAAACAGCTGCTGAAGGTGCAGAAGGC
CTACCACCAGCTGGACCAGAGCTTCATCGACACCTACATCGACCTGCTGGAAACCCGGCGGACCTACTAT
GAGGGACCTGGCGAGGGCAGCCCCTTCGGCTGGAAGGACATCAAAGAATGGTACGAGATGCTGATGGGCC
ACTGCACCTACTTCCCCGAGGAACTGCGGAGCGTGAAGTACGCCTACAACGCCGACCTGTACAACGCCCT
GAACGACCTGAACAATCTCGTGATCACCAGGGACGAGAACGAGAAGCTGGAATATTACGAGAAGTTCCAG
ATCATCGAGAACGTGTTCAAGCAGAAGAAGAAGCCCACCCTGAAGCAGATCGCCAAAGAAATCCTCGTGA
ACGAAGAGGATATTAAGGGCTACAGAGTGACCAGCACCGGCAAGCCCGAGTTCACCAACCTGAAGGTGTA
CCACGACATCAAGGACATTACCGCCCGGAAAGAGATTATTGAGAACGCCGAGCTGCTGGATCAGATTGCC
AAGATCCTGACCATCTACCAGAGCAGCGAGGACATCCAGGAAGAACTGACCAATCTGAACTCCGAGCTGA
CCCAGGAAGAGATCGAGCAGATCTCTAATCTGAAGGGCTATACCGGCACCCACAACCTGAGCCTGAAGGC
CATCAACCTGATCCTGGACGAGCTGTGGCACACCAACGACAACCAGATCGCTATCTTCAACCGGCTGAAG
CTGGTGCCCAAGAAGGTGGACCTGTCCCAGCAGAAAGAGATCCCCACCACCCTGGTGGACGACTTCATCC
TGAGCCCCGTCGTGAAGAGAAGCTTCATCCAGAGCATCAAAGTGATCAACGCCATCATCAAGAAGTACGG
CCTGCCCAACGACATCATTATCGAGCTGGCCCGCGAGAAGAACTCCAAGGACGCCCAGAAAATGATCAAC
GAGATGCAGAAGCGGAACCGGCAGACCAACGAGCGGATCGAGGAAATCATCCGGACCACCGGCAAAGAGA
ACGCCAAGTACCTGATCGAGAAGATCAAGCTGCACGACATGCAGGAAGGCAAGTGCCTGTACAGCCTGGA
AGCCATCCCTCTGGAAGATCTGCTGAACAACCCCTTCAACTATGAGGTGGACCACATCATCCCCAGAAGC
GTGTCCTTCGACAACAGCTTCAACAACAAGGTGCTCGTGAAGCAGGAAGAAGCCAGCAAGAAGGGCAACC
GGACCCCATTCCAGTACCTGAGCAGCAGCGACAGCAAGATCAGCTACGAAACCTTCAAGAAGCACATCCT
GAATCTGGCCAAGGGCAAGGGCAGAATCAGCAAGACCAAGAAAGAGTATCTGCTGGAAGAACGGGACATC
AACAGGTTCTCCGTGCAGAAAGACTTCATCAACCGGAACCTGGTGGATACCAGATACGCCACCAGAGGCC
TGATGAACCTGCTGCGGAGCTACTTCAGAGTGAACAACCTGGACGTGAAAGTGAAGTCCATCAATGGCGG
CTTCACCAGCTTTCTGCGGCGGAAGTGGAAGTTTAAGAAAGAGCGGAACAAGGGGTACAAGCACCACGCC
GAGGACGCCCTGATCATTGCCAACGCCGATTTCATCTTCAAAGAGTGGAAGAAACTGGACAAGGCCAAAA
AAGTGATGGAAAACCAGATGTTCGAGGAAAAGCAGGCCGAGAGCATGCCCGAGATCGAAACCGAGCAGGA
GTACAAAGAGATCTTCATCACCCCCCACCAGATCAAGCACATTAAGGACTTCAAGGACTACAAGTACAGC
CACCGGGTGGACAAGAAGCCTAATAGAGAGCTGATTAACGACACCCTGTACTCCACCCGGAAGGACGACA
AGGGCAACACCCTGATCGTGAACAATCTGAACGGCCTGTACGACAAGGACAATGACAAGCTGAAAAAGCT
GATCAACAAGAGCCCCGAAAAGCTGCTGATGTACCACCACGACCCCCAGACCTACCAGAAACTGAAGCTG
ATTATGGAACAGTACGGCGACGAGAAGAATCCCCTGTACAAGTACTACGAGGAAACCGGGAACTACCTGA
CCAAGTACTCCAAAAAGGACAACGGCCCCGTGATCAAGAAGATTAAGTATTACGGCAACAAACTGAACGC
CCATCTGGACATCACCGACGACTACCCCAACAGCAGAAACAAGGTCGTGAAGCTGTCCCTGAAGCCCTAC
AGATTCGACGTGTACCTGGACAATGGCGTGTACAAGTTCGTGACCGTGAAGAATCTGGATGTGATCAAAA
AAGAAAACTACTACGAAGTGAATAGCAAGTGCTATGAGGAAGCTAAGAAGCTGAAGAAGATCAGCAACCA
GGCCGAGTTTATCGCCTCCTTCTACAACAACGATCTGATCAAGATCAACGGCGAGCTGTATAGAGTGATC
GGCGTGAACAACGACCTGCTGAACCGGATCGAAGTGAACATGATCGACATCACCTACCGCGAGTACCTGG
AAAACATGAACGACAAGAGGCCCCCCAGGATCATTAAGACAATCGCCTCCAAGACCCAGAGCATTAAGAA
GTACAGCACAGACATTCTGGGCAACCTGTATGAAGTGAAATCTAAGAAGCACCCTCAGATCATCAAAAAG
GGCAAAAGGCCGGCGGCCACGAAAAAGGCCGGCCAGGCAAAAAAGAAAAAGGGATCCGGTGGAGGAAGTG
GCGGGTCAGGGTCGGGTGGCACTAGTCGGACACTGGTGACCTTCAAGGATGTATTTGTGGACTTCACCAG
GGAGGAGTGGAAGCTGCTGGACACTGCTCAGCAGATCGTGTACAGAAATGTGATGCTGGAGAACTATAAG
AACCTGGTTTCCTTGGGTTATCAGCTTACTAAGCCAGATGTGATCCTCCGGTTGGAGAAGGGAGAAGAGC
CCTCGGGAGGTGGTTCGGGAGGTGGTTCGGAGGGTGTGCAGGTGAAAAGGGTCCTGGAGAAAAGTCCTGG
GAAGCTCCTTGTCAAGATGCCTTTTCAAACTTCGCCAGGGGGCAAGGCTGAGGGGGGTGGGGCCACCACA
TCCACCCAGGTCATGGTGATCAAACGCCCCGGCAGGAAGCGAAAAGCTGAGGCCGACCCTCAGGCCATTC
CCAAGAAACGGGGCCGAAAGCCGGGGAGTGTGGTGGCAGCCGCTGCCGCCGAGGCCAAAAAGAAAGCCGT
GAAGGAGTCTTCTATCCGATCTGTGCAGGAGACAGTACTCCCCATCAAGAAGCGCAAGACCCGGGAGGCT
AGCGGAGGTGGTTCGCCAAAGAAGAAACGGAAGGTGGGATCCTGAAATAAAAGATCTTTGTTTTCATTAG
ATCTGTGTGTTGGTTTTTTGTGTGCGGCCGGTACCGAGGGCCTATTTCCCATGATTCCTTCATATTTGCA
TATACGATACAAGGCTGTTAGAGAGATAATTGGAATTAATTTGACTGTAAACACAAAGATATTAGTACAA
AATACGTGACGTAGAAAGTAATAATTTCTTGGGTAGTTTGCAGTTTTAAAATTATGTTTTAAAATGGACT
ATCATATGCTTACCGTAACTTGAAAGTATTTCGATTTCTTGGCTTTATATATCTTGTGGAAAGGACGAAA
CACCGAGGAGGGGGCGGGACAGGGTTTTAGTACTCTGGAAACAGAATCTACTAAAACAAGGCAAAATGCC
GTGTTTATCTCGTCAACTTGTTGGCGAGATTTTTGCGGCCGCAGGAACCCCTAGTGATGGAGTTGGCCAC
TCCCTCTCTGCGCGCTCGCTCGCTCACTGAGGCCGGGCGACCAAAGGTCGCCCGACGCCCGGGCTTTGCC
CGGGCGGCCTCAGTGAGCGAGCGAGCGCGCAGCTGCCTGCAGGGGCGCCTGATGCGGTATTTTCTCCTTA
CGCATCTGTGCGGTATTTCACACCGCATA
[95 nt withheld, positions 5000-5094]
T
[46 nt withheld, positions 5096-5141]
C
[141 nt withheld, positions 5143-5283]
CCTTTGACGTTGGAGTCCACGTTCTTT
[37 nt withheld, positions 5311-5347]
ACTCTATCTCGGGCTATTCTTTTGATTTATAAGGGATTTTGCCGATTTCGGTCTATTGGTTAAAAAATGA
GCTGATTTAACAAAAATTTAACGCGAATTTTAACAAAATATTAACGTTTACAATTTTATGGTGCACTCTC
AGTACAATCTGCTCTGATGCCGCATAGTTAAGCCAGCCCCGACACCCGCCAACACCCGCTGACGCGCCCT
GACGGGCTTGTCTGCTCCCGGCATCCGCTTACAGACAAGCTGTGACCGTCTCCGGGAGCTGCATGTGTCA
GAGGTTTTCACCGTCATCACCGAAACGCGCGAGACGAAAGGGCCTCGTGATACGCCTATTTTTATAGGTT
AATGTCATGATAATAATGGTTTCTTAGACGTCAGGTGGCACTTTTCGGGGAAATGTGCGCGGAACCCCTA
TTTGTTTATTTTTCTAAATACATTCAAATATGTATCCGCTCATGAGACAATAACCCTGATAAATGCTTCA
ATAATATTGAAAAAGGAAGAGTATGAGTATTCAACATTTCCGTGTCGCCCTTATTCCCTTTTTTGCGGCA
TTTTGCCTTCCTGTTTTTGCTCACCCAGAAACGCTGGTGAAAGTAAAAGATGCTGAAGATCAGTTGGGTG
CACGAGTGGGTTACATCGAACTGGATCTCAACAGCGGTAAGATCCTTGAGAGTTTTCGCCCCGAAGAACG
TTTTCCAATGATGAGCACTTTTAAAGTTCTGCTATGTGGCGCGGTATTATCCCGTATTGACGCCGGGCAA
GAGCAACTCGGTCGCCGCATACACTATTCTCAGAATGACTTGGTTGAGTACTCACCAGTCACAGAAAAGC
ATCTTACGGATGGCATGACAGTAAGAGAATTATGCAGTGCTGCCATAACCATGAGTGATAACACTGCGGC
CAACTTACTTCTGACAACGATCGGAGGACCGAAGGAGCTAACCGCTTTTTTGCACAACATGGGGGATCAT
GTAACTCGCCTTGATCGTTGGGAACCGGAGCTGAATGAAGCCATACCAAACGACGAGCGTGACACCACGA
TGCCTGTAGCAATGGCAACAACGTTGCGCAAACTATTAACTGGCGAACTACTTACTCTAGCTTCCCGGCA
ACAATTAATAGACTGGATGGAGGCGGATAAAGTTGCAGGACCACTTCTGCGCTCGGCCCTTCCGGCTGGC
TGGTTTATTGCTGATAAATCTGGAGCCGGTGAGCGTGGAAGCCGCGGTATCATTGCAGCACTGGGGCCAG
ATGGTAAGCCCTCCCGTATCGTAGTTATCTACACGACGGGGAGTCAGGCAACTATGGATGAACGAAATAG
ACAGATCGCTGAGATAGGTGCCTCACTGATTAAGCATTGGTAACTGTCAGACCAAGTTTACTCATATATA
CTTTAGATTGATTTAAAACTTCATTTTTAATTTAAAAGGATCTAGGTGAAGATCCTTTTTGATAATCTCA
TGACCAAAATCCCTTAACGTGAGTTTTCGTTCCACTGAGCGTCAGACCCCGTAGAAAAGATCAAAGGATC
TTCTTGAGATCCTTTTTTTCTGCGCGTAATCTGCTGCTTGCAAACAAAAAAACCACCGCTACCAGCGGTG
GTTTGTTTGCCGGATCAAGAGCTACCAACTCTTTTTCCGAAGGTAACTGGCTTCAGCAGAGCGCAGATAC
CAAATACTGTTCTTCTAGTGTAGCCGTAGTTAGGCCACCACTTCAAGAACTCTGTAGCACCGCCTACATA
CCTCGCTCTGCTAATCCTGTTACCAGTGGCTGCTGCCAGTGGCGATAAGTCGTGTCTTACCGGGTTGGAC
TCAAGACGATAGTTACCGGATAAGGCGCAGCGGTCGGGCTGAACGGGGGGTTCGTGCACACAGCCCAGCT
TGGAGCGAACGACCTACACCGAACTGAGATACCTACAGCGTGAGCTATGAGAAAGCGCCACGCTTCCCGA
AGGGAGAAAGGCGGACAGGTATCCGGTAAGCGGCAGGGTCGGAACAGGAGAGCGCACGAGGGAGCTTCCA
GGGGGAAACGCCTGGTATCTTTATAGTCCTGTCGGGTTTCGCCACCTCTGACTTGAGCGTCGATTTTTGT
GATGCTCGTCAGGGGGGCGGAGCCTATGGAAAAACGCCAGCAACGCGGCCTTTTTACGGTTCCTGGCCTT
TTGCTGGCCTTTTGCTCACATGT
